Addgene plasmid #103700: LSB-hsa-miR-648
Purpose: Used to sense miRNA activity using fluorescence based tools. hsa-miR-648 target in 3' UTR of of mKate. miRNA activity can be measured by the repression of mKate2 relative to EBFP2 fluorescent proteins . Plasmid is inherently unstable; please see Depositor Comments
Depositing lab: Ron Weiss. Depositing organization: Massachusetts Institute of Technology. Publication: A mixed antagonistic/synergistic miRNA repression model enables accurate predictions of multi-input miRNA sensor activity. Gam JJ, Babb J, Weiss R. Nat Commun. 2018 Jun 22;9(1):2430. doi: 10.1038/s41467-018-04575-0. PubMed 29934631.
Backbone
  Vector backbone: Low Sensor Backbone (LSB)
  Vector type: Mammalian Expression, Synthetic Biology
Growth in bacteria
  Bacterial resistance: Ampicillin and Kanamycin, 100 & 50 μg/mL
  Growth temperature: 30°C
  Growth strain: NEB Stable
  Copy number: High Copy
Gene/Insert
  Gene/Insert name: hsa-miR-648 target
  Species: H. sapiens (human)
  Entrez Gene: MIR648 (a.k.a. MIRN648, hsa-mir-648)
  Promoter: EF-1a
  Cloning method: Gibson Cloning
Terms and licenses: Academic/Nonprofit Terms; Industry Terms: Not Available to Industry
Depositor comments: Please note that this plasmid is inherently unstable due to a repeating poly A element. We recommend performing a diagnostic digest on multiple colonies upon receipt. The depositors would like to note the presence of several discrepancies between the depositor sequence and physical plasmid sequence. In particular, the sequences upstream and downstream of the puromycin coding region have 10 bp insertions which do not affect the ability to perform puromycin selection. The sequences for those regions within the physical plasmids are as follows: Upstream of Puro: GAATTCGACCGCCTGTCTCAAGGTGCCACC; Downstream of Puro: GCTTTGAGACTACGCGTGAATTCACTCCTC. Please contact if you are interested in this plasmid prior to placing an order.
How to cite: LSB-hsa-miR-648 was a gift from Ron Weiss (Addgene plasmid # 103700 ; http://n2t.net/addgene:103700 ; RRID:Addgene_103700)
