[The description below was written by a language model from this plasmid's Addgene catalogue record and pLannotate feature annotations shown in this document.]
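Description:
LSB-hsa-miR-648 is a mammalian expression plasmid built on the Low Sensor Backbone (LSB), a synthetic-biology vector designed to report the activity of a single microRNA by ratiometric fluorescence. It replicates in E. coli from a high-copy ColE1/pUC-type origin and carries both an ampicillin resistance gene (β-lactamase with its own promoter) and a kanamycin resistance gene (aminoglycoside phosphotransferase), so the catalogue lists dual selection. A puromycin N-acetyltransferase coding sequence followed by a rabbit β-globin polyadenylation signal is also present for selection in mammalian cells. The feature table annotates no promoter directly upstream of it.

The payload consists of two parallel transcription units with the same architecture. Each has a human EF-1α core promoter with intron A, a fluorescent protein coding sequence flanked by Gateway attB recombination scars, and a β-globin-derived 3' region with poly(A) signal. The first unit expresses the red protein mKate2, and according to the record the hsa-miR-648 target sequence, inserted by Gibson cloning, lies in its 3' UTR. This target is not annotated as a separate feature, but there is an unannotated gap between the mKate2 cassette's attB2 site and the β-globin fragment. The second unit expresses the blue protein EBFP2 without a target and acts as an internal reference for delivery and expression. When miR-648 is active in a transfected cell, mKate2 is repressed relative to EBFP2, giving a normalised readout of miRNA activity.

The depositor notes that the repeated poly(A) elements make the plasmid inherently unstable. They also report small discrepancies between the deposited sequence and the physical plasmid around the puromycin gene, which are said not to affect selection.
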