Features (pLannotate 1.2.2; 28 found; start..end, strand, type, name):
     87..675     -  rep_origin     ori: high-copy-number ColE1/pMB1/pBR322/pUC origin of replication
    846..1706    -  CDS            AmpR: β-lactamase; bla; confers resistance to ampicillin, carbenicillin, and related antibiotics
   1707..1778    -  promoter       AmpR promoter: bla
   1857..2456    +  CDS            PuroR: puromycin N-acetyltransferase; pac from Streptomyces alboniger; confers resistance to puromycin
   2461..2541    +  CDS            HBB (fragment): HBB_PONPY - Experimental evidence at transcript level: Swiss-Prot protein existence level 2. Involved in oxygen transport from the lung to the various peripheral tissues. From Pongo pygmaeus (Bornean orangutan).
   2612..2667    +  polyA_signal   β-globin poly(A) signal: rabbit β-globin polyadenylation signal (Gil and Proudfoot, 1987)
   3646..3666    +  protein_bind   attB4: mutant version of attB; core recombination site for the Gateway® BP reaction BP Clonase™
   3734..3945    +  promoter       EF-1α core promoter: core promoter for human elongation factor EF-1α
   3946..4884    +  intron         EF-1α intron A: intron upstream of the start codon of human EF-1α
   4911..4931    +  protein_bind   attB1: mutant version of attB; core recombination site for the Gateway® BP reaction BP Clonase™
   4951..5646    +  CDS            mKate2: mKate2 is a basic (constitutively fluorescent) red fluorescent protein published in 2009, derived from Entacmaea quadricolor. It is reported to be a rapidly-maturing monomer with moderate acid sensitivity.
   5666..5690    -  protein_bind   attB2: mutant version of attB; recombination site for the Gateway® BP reaction BP Clonase™
   5822..5896    +  CDS            HBB (fragment): HBB_PONPY - Experimental evidence at transcript level: Swiss-Prot protein existence level 2. Involved in oxygen transport from the lung to the various peripheral tissues. From Pongo pygmaeus (Bornean orangutan).
   5967..6022    +  polyA_signal   β-globin poly(A) signal: rabbit β-globin polyadenylation signal (Gil and Proudfoot, 1987)
   6406..6431    +  misc_feature   SA: splice acceptor site
   7103..7123    +  protein_bind   attB4: mutant version of attB; core recombination site for the Gateway® BP reaction BP Clonase™
   7191..7402    +  promoter       EF-1α core promoter: core promoter for human elongation factor EF-1α
   7403..8341    +  intron         EF-1α intron A: intron upstream of the start codon of human EF-1α
   8368..8388    +  protein_bind   attB1: mutant version of attB; core recombination site for the Gateway® BP reaction BP Clonase™
   8399..9115    +  CDS            EBFP2: EBFP2 is a basic (constitutively fluorescent) blue fluorescent protein published in 2007, derived from Aequorea victoria. It is reported to be a rapidly-maturing monomer with moderate acid sensitivity.
   9123..9147    -  protein_bind   attB2: mutant version of attB; recombination site for the Gateway® BP reaction BP Clonase™
   9151..9231    +  CDS            HBB (fragment): HBB_PONPY - Experimental evidence at transcript level: Swiss-Prot protein existence level 2. Involved in oxygen transport from the lung to the various peripheral tissues. From Pongo pygmaeus (Bornean orangutan).
   9302..9357    +  polyA_signal   β-globin poly(A) signal: rabbit β-globin polyadenylation signal (Gil and Proudfoot, 1987)
   9740..9762    -  protein_bind   lac operator (fragment): The lac repressor binds to the lac operator to inhibit transcription in E. coli. This inhibition can be relieved by adding lactose or isopropyl-β-D-thiogalactopyranoside (IPTG). lac repressor encoded by lacI
   9766..9796    -  promoter       lac promoter: promoter for the E. coli lac operon
   9811..9832    -  protein_bind   CAP binding site: CAP binding activates transcription in the presence of cAMP. E. coli catabolite activator protein
   9845..9884    -  CDS            lacI (fragment): lac repressor; lacI; The lac repressor binds to the lac operator to inhibit transcription in E. coli. This inhibition can be relieved by adding lactose or isopropyl-β-D-thiogalactopyranoside (IPTG).
  10057..10866   +  CDS            KanR: aminoglycoside phosphotransferase; aph(3')-Ia; confers resistance to kanamycin in bacteria or G418 (Geneticin®) in eukaryotes
>Addgene plasmid #103700 | LSB-hsa-miR-648 | depositor full sequence | sequence record 196448 | Full Sequence
AATTGAGGGGATAACGCAGGAAAGAACATGTGAGCAAAAGGCCAGCAAAAGGCCAGGAACCGTAAAAAGG
CCGCGTTGCTGGCGTTTTTCCATAGGCTCCGCCCCCCTGACGAGCATCACAAAAATCGACGCTCAAGTCA
GAGGTGGCGAAACCCGACAGGACTATAAAGATACCAGGCGTTTCCCCCTGGAAGCTCCCTCGTGCGCTCT
CCTGTTCCGACCCTGCCGCTTACCGGATACCTGTCCGCCTTTCTCCCTTCGGGAAGCGTGGCGCTTTCTC
ATAGCTCACGCTGTAGGTATCTCAGTTCGGTGTAGGTCGTTCGCTCCAAGCTGGGCTGTGTGCACGAACC
CCCCGTTCAGCCCGACCGCTGCGCCTTATCCGGTAACTATCGTCTTGAGTCCAACCCGGTAAGACACGAC
TTATCGCCACTGGCAGCAGCCACTGGTAACAGGATTAGCAGAGCGAGGTATGTAGGCGGTGCTACAGAGT
TCTTGAAGTGGTGGCCTAACTACGGCTACACTAGAAGAACAGTATTTGGTATCTGCGCTCTGCTGAAGCC
AGTTACCTTCGGAAAAAGAGTTGGTAGCTCTTGATCCGGCAAACAAACCACCGCTGGTAGCGGTGGTTTT
TTTGTTTGCAAGCAGCAGATTACGCGCAGAAAAAAAGGATCTCAAGAAGATCCTTTGATCTTTTCTACGG
GGTCTGACGCTCAGTGGAACGAAAACTCACGTTAAGGGATTTTGGTCATGAGATTATCAAAAAGGATCTT
CACCTAGATCCTTTTAAATTAAAAATGAAGTTTTAAATCAATCTAAAGTATATATGAGTAAACTTGGTCT
GACAGTTACCAATGCTTAATCAGTGAGGCACCTATCTCAGCGATCTGTCTATTTCGTTCATCCATAGTTG
CCTGACTCCCCGTCGTGTAGATAACTACGATACGGGAGGGCTTACCATCTGGCCCCAGTGCTGCAATGAT
ACCGCGAGAACCACGCTCACCGGCTCCAGATTTATCAGCAATAAACCAGCCAGCCGGAAGGGCCGAGCGC
AGAAGTGGTCCTGCAACTTTATCCGCCTCCATCCAGTCTATTAATTGTTGCCGGGAAGCTAGAGTAAGTA
GTTCGCCAGTTAATAGTTTGCGCAACGTTGTTGCCATTGCTACAGGCATCGTGGTGTCACGCTCGTCGTT
TGGTATGGCTTCATTCAGCTCCGGTTCCCAACGATCAAGGCGAGTTACATGATCCCCCATGTTGTGCAAA
AAAGCGGTTAGCTCCTTCGGTCCTCCGATCGTTGTCAGAAGTAAGTTGGCCGCAGTGTTATCACTCATGG
TTATGGCAGCACTGCATAATTCTCTTACTGTCATGCCATCCGTAAGATGCTTTTCTGTGACTGGTGAGTA
CTCAACCAAGTCATTCTGAGAATAGTGTATGCGGCGACCGAGTTGCTCTTGCCCGGCGTCAATACGGGAT
AATACCGCGCCACATAGCAGAACTTTAAAAGTGCTCATCATTGGAAAACGTTCTTCGGGGCGAAAACTCT
CAAGGATCTTACCGCTGTTGAGATCCAGTTCGATGTAACCCACTCGTGCACCCAACTGATCTTCAGCATC
TTTTACTTTCACCAGCGTTTCTGGGTGAGCAAAAACAGGAAGGCAAAATGCCGCAAAAAAGGGAATAAGG
GCGACACGGAAATGTTGAATACTCATACTCTTCCTTTTTCAATATTATTGAAGCATTTATCAGGGTTATT
GTCTCATGAGCGGATACATATTTGAATGTAGCTCCGAATTTCTCGAGGGCTTGTCGACGACGGCGGTCTC
CGTCGTCAGGATCATGAATTCGACCCGCCTGCCACCATGACCGAGTACAAGCCCACGGTGCGCCTCGCCA
CCCGCGACGACGTCCCCCGGGCCGTACGCACCCTCGCCGCCGCGTTCGCCGACTACCCCGCCACGCGCCA
CACCGTCGACCCGGACCGCCACATCGAGCGGGTCACCGAGCTGCAAGAACTCTTCCTCACGCGCGTCGGG
CTCGACATCGGCAAGGTGTGGGTCGCGGACGACGGCGCCGCGGTGGCGGTCTGGACCACGCCGGAGAGCG
TCGAAGCGGGGGCGGTGTTCGCCGAGATCGGCCCGCGCATGGCCGAGTTGAGCGGTTCCCGGCTGGCCGC
GCAGCAACAGATGGAAGGCCTCCTGGCGCCGCACCGGCCCAAGGAGCCCGCGTGGTTCCTGGCCACCGTC
GGCGTCTCGCCCGACCACCAGGGCAAGGGTCTGGGCAGCGCCGTCGTGCTCCCCGGAGTGGAGGCGGCCG
AGCGCGCCGGGGTGCCCGCCTTCCTGGAGACATCCGCGCCCCGCAACCTCCCCTTCTACGAGCGGCTCGG
CTTCACCGTCACCGCCGACGTCGAGGTGCCCGAAGGACCGCGCACCTGGTGCATGACCCGCAAGCCCGGT
GCCTGATACGCGTGAATTCACTCCTCAGGTGCAGGCTGCCTATCAGAAGGTGGTGGCTGGTGTGGCCAAT
GCCCTGGCTCACAAATACCACTGAGATCTTTTTCCCTCTGCCAAAAATTATGGGGACATCATGAAGCCCC
TTGAGCATCTGACTTCTGGCTAATAAAGGAAATTTATTTTCATTGCAATAGTGTGTTGGAATTTTTTGTG
TCTCTCACTCGGAAGGACATATGGGAGGGCAAATCATTTAAAACATCAGAATGAGTATTTGGTTTAGAGT
TTGGCAACATATGCCCATATGCTGGCTGCCATGAACAAAGGTTGGCTATAAAGAGGTCATCAGTATATGA
AACAGCCCCCTGCTGTCCATTCCTTATTCCATAGAAAAGCCTTGACTTGAGGTTAGATTTTTTTTATATT
TTGTTTTGTGTTATTTTTTTCTTTAACATCCCTAAAATTTTCCTTACATGTTTTACTAGCCAGATTTTTC
CTCCTCTCCTGACTACTCCCAGTCATAGCTGTCCCTCTTCTCTTATGGAGATCCCTCGACCTGCAGCCCA
AGCTTGAATTCTCTAGAATTACCCTGTTATCCCTATGCTTGGTTTACCGAGCTCTTATTGGTTTTCAAAC
TTCATTGACTGTGCCCAACGCGCCTGGGAGCTCACGGGGACAGCCCCCCCCCAAAGCCCCCAGGGATGTA
ATTACGTCCCTCCCCCGCTAGGGGGCAGCAGCGAGCCGCCCGGGGCTCCGCTCCGGTCCGGCGCTCCCCC
CGCATCCCCGAGCCGGCAGCGTGCGGGGACAGCCCGGGCACGGGGAAGGTGGCACGGGATCGCTTTCCTC
TGAACGCTTCTCGCTGCTCTTTGAGCCTGCAGACACCTGGGGGGATACGGGGAAAAAGCTAGGCTGAAAG
ACCGGTTCTTAGAATGACACGCGCCTGGGAGCTCACGGGGACAGCCCCCCCCCAAAGCCCCCAGGGATGT
AATTACGTCCCTCCCCCGCTAGGGGGCAGCAGCGAGCCGCCCGGGGCTCCGCTCCGGTCCGGCGCTCCCC
CCGCATCCCCGAGCCGGCAGCGTGCGGGGACAGCCCGGGCACGGGGAAGGTGGCACGGGATCGCTTTCCT
CTGAACGCTTCTCGCTGCTCTTTGAGCCTGCAGACACCTGGGGGGATACGGGGAAAAAGCTAACTTCTGA
GACGACAACTTTGTATAGAAAAGTTGGCTCCGAATTCGCCCTTGACAGCAGAGATCCAGTTTGGTTAATT
AATTGGCTCCGGTGCCCGTCAGTGGGCAGAGCGCACATCGCCCACAGTCCCCGAGAAGTTGTGGGGAGGG
GTCGGCAATTGAACCGGTGCCTAGAGAAGGTGGCGCGGGGTAAACTGGGAAAGTGATGTCGTGTACTGGC
TCCGCCTTTTTCCCGAGGGTGGGGGAGAACCGTATATAAGTGCAGTAGTCGCCGTGAACGTTCTTTTTCG
CAACGGGTTTGCCGCCAGAACACAGGTAAGTGCCGTGTGTGGTTCCCGCGGGCCTGGCCTCTTTACGGGT
TATGGCCCTTGCGTGCCTTGAATTACTTCCACCTGGCTGCAGTACGTGATTCTTGATCCCGAGCTTCGGG
TTGGAAGTGGGTGGGAGAGTTCGAGGCCTTGCGCTTAAGGAGCCCCTTCGCCTCGTGCTTGAGTTGAGGC
CTGGCCTGGGCGCTGGGGCCGCCGCGTGCGAATCTGGTGGCACCTTCGCGCCTGTCTCGCTGCTTTCGAT
AAGTCTCTAGCCATTTAAAATTTTTGATGACCTGCTGCGACGCTTTTTTTCTGGCAAGATAGTCTTGTAA
ATGCGGGCCAAGATCTGCACACTGGTATTTCGGTTTTTGGGGCCGCGGGCGGCGACGGGGCCCGTGCGTC
CCAGCGCACATGTTCGGCGAGGCGGGGCCTGCGAGCGCGGCCACCGAGAATCGGACGGGGGTAGTCTCAA
GCTGGCCGGCCTGCTCTGGTGCCTGGCCTCGCGCCGCCGTGTATCGCCCCGCCCTGGGCGGCAAGGCTGG
CCCGGTCGGCACCAGTTGCGTGAGCGGAAAGATGGCCGCTTCCCGGCCCTGCTGCAGGGAGCTCAAAATG
GAGGACGCGGCGCTCGGGAGAGCGGGCGGGTGAGTCACCCACACAAAGGAAAAGGGCCTTTCCGTCCTCA
GCCGTCGCTTCATGTGACTCCACGGAGTACCGGGCGCCGTCCAGGCACCTCGATTAGTTCTCGAGCTTTT
GGAGTACGTCGTCTTTAGGTTGGGGGGAGGGGTTTTATGCGATGGAGTTTCCCCACACTGAGTGGGTGGA
GACTGAAGTTAGGCCAGCTTGGCACTTGATGTAATTCTCCTTGGAATTTGCCCTTTTTGAGTTTGGATCT
TGGTTCATTCTCAAGCCTCAGACAGTGGTTCAAAGTTTTTTTCTTCCATTTCAGGTGTCGTGAGAAGGGC
GAATTCGACCCAAGTTTGTACAAAAAAGCAGGCTGGATCCAGGTGCCACCATGGTGAGCGAGCTGATTAA
GGAGAACATGCACATGAAGCTGTACATGGAGGGCACCGTGAACAACCACCACTTCAAGTGCACATCCGAG
GGCGAAGGCAAGCCCTACGAGGGCACCCAGACCATGAGAATCAAGGCGGTCGAGGGCGGCCCTCTCCCCT
TCGCCTTCGACATCCTGGCTACCAGCTTCATGTACGGCAGCAAAACCTTCATCAACCACACCCAGGGCAT
CCCCGACTTCTTTAAGCAGTCCTTCCCCGAGGGCTTCACATGGGAGAGAGTCACCACATACGAAGATGGG
GGCGTGCTGACCGCTACCCAGGACACCAGCCTCCAGGACGGCTGCCTCATCTACAACGTCAAGATCAGAG
GGGTGAACTTCCCATCCAACGGCCCTGTGATGCAGAAGAAAACACTCGGCTGGGAGGCCTCCACCGAGAC
ACTGTACCCCGCTGACGGCGGCCTGGAAGGCAGAGCCGACATGGCCCTGAAGCTCGTGGGCGGGGGCCAC
CTGATCTGCAACCTTAAGACCACATACAGATCCAAGAAACCCGCTAAGAACCTCAAGATGCCCGGCGTCT
ACTATGTGGACAGGAGACTGGAAAGAATCAAGGAGGCCGACAAAGAGACATACGTCGAGCAGCACGAGGT
GGCTGTGGCCAGATACTGCGACCTCCCTAGCAAACTGGGGCACAAACTTAATTGAGAATTCTACCACCCA
GCTTTCTTGTACAAAGTGGTACGTCTCAAGACCAGAGGTCTCTGCTTAGGCTGCTACCAGTGCCCTGCAC
ACTTACCAGTGCCCTGCACACTTACCAGTGCCCTGCACACTTACCAGTGCCCTGCACACTTCAACCAGAA
GAGACCTGTGCTTCACTCCTCAGGTGCAGGCTGCCTATCAGAAGGTGGTGGCTGGTGTGGCCAATGCCCT
GGCTCACAAATACCACTGAGATCTTTTTCCCTCTGCCAAAAATTATGGGGACATCATGAAGCCCCTTGAG
CATCTGACTTCTGGCTAATAAAGGAAATTTATTTTCATTGCAATAGTGTGTTGGAATTTTTTGTGTCTCT
CACTCGGAAGGACATATGGGAGGGCAAATCATTTAAAACATCAGAATGAGTATTTGGTTTAGAGTTTGGC
AACATATGCCCATATGCTGGCTGCCATGAACAAAGGTTGGCTATAAAGAGGTCATCAGTATATGAAACAG
CCCCCTGCTGTCCATTCCTTATTCCATAGAAAAGCCTTGACTTGAGGTTAGATTTTTTTTATATTTTGTT
TTGTGTTATTTTTTTCTTTAACATCCCTAAAATTTTCCTTACATGTTTTACTAGCCAGATTTTTCCTCCT
CTCCTGACTACTCCCAGTCATAGCTGTCCCTCTTCTCTTATGGAGATCCCGAGCGGTGCGTTTTTATGCT
TGTAGTATTGTATAATGTTTTTAAGATCCAAGCTTCTGACCTCTTCTCTTCCTCCCACAGGGCCTCGAGA
CAATTGCATCGATGGTACCAGTGAAAGTCTGCAATGAATTCGAGTTGGCGCGCCTGTCATTCTAAATCTC
TCTTTCAGCCTAAAGCTTTTTCCCCGTATCCCCCCAGGTGTCTGCAGGCTCAAAGAGCAGCGAGAAGCGT
TCAGAGGAAAGCGATCCCGTGCCACCTTCCCCGTGCCCGGGCTGTCCCCGCACGCTGCCGGCTCGGGGAT
GCGGGGGGAGCGCCGGACCGGAGCGGAGCCCCGGGCGGCTCGCTGCTGCCCCCTAGCGGGGGAGGGACGT
AATTACATCCCTGGGGGCTTTGGGAGGGGGCTGTCCCCGTGAGCTCCCAGGCGCGCCTGTCATTCTAAAT
CTCTCTTTCAGCCTAAAGCTTTTTCCCCGTATCCCCCCAGGTGTCTGCAGGCTCAAAGAGCAGCGAGAAG
CGTTCAGAGGAAAGCGATCCCGTGCCACCTTCCCCGTGCCCGGGCTGTCCCCGCACGCTGCCGGCTCGGG
GATGCGGGGGGAGCGCCGGACCGGAGCGGAGCCCCGGGCGGCTCGCTGCTGCCCCCTAGCGGGGGAGGGA
CGTAATTACATCCCTGGGGGCTTTGGGGGGGGGCTGTCCCCGTGAGCTCCCAGGCGCGCCAACTCGGTAC
CGTATCGATGTCGACGTTAACGCTAGTGATATCAACTTTGTATAGAAAAGTTGGCTCCGAATTCGCCCTT
GACAGCAGAGATCCAGTTTGGTTAATTAATTGGCTCCGGTGCCCGTCAGTGGGCAGAGCGCACATCGCCC
ACAGTCCCCGAGAAGTTGTGGGGAGGGGTCGGCAATTGAACCGGTGCCTAGAGAAGGTGGCGCGGGGTAA
ACTGGGAAAGTGATGTCGTGTACTGGCTCCGCCTTTTTCCCGAGGGTGGGGGAGAACCGTATATAAGTGC
AGTAGTCGCCGTGAACGTTCTTTTTCGCAACGGGTTTGCCGCCAGAACACAGGTAAGTGCCGTGTGTGGT
TCCCGCGGGCCTGGCCTCTTTACGGGTTATGGCCCTTGCGTGCCTTGAATTACTTCCACCTGGCTGCAGT
ACGTGATTCTTGATCCCGAGCTTCGGGTTGGAAGTGGGTGGGAGAGTTCGAGGCCTTGCGCTTAAGGAGC
CCCTTCGCCTCGTGCTTGAGTTGAGGCCTGGCCTGGGCGCTGGGGCCGCCGCGTGCGAATCTGGTGGCAC
CTTCGCGCCTGTCTCGCTGCTTTCGATAAGTCTCTAGCCATTTAAAATTTTTGATGACCTGCTGCGACGC
TTTTTTTCTGGCAAGATAGTCTTGTAAATGCGGGCCAAGATCTGCACACTGGTATTTCGGTTTTTGGGGC
CGCGGGCGGCGACGGGGCCCGTGCGTCCCAGCGCACATGTTCGGCGAGGCGGGGCCTGCGAGCGCGGCCA
CCGAGAATCGGACGGGGGTAGTCTCAAGCTGGCCGGCCTGCTCTGGTGCCTGGCCTCGCGCCGCCGTGTA
TCGCCCCGCCCTGGGCGGCAAGGCTGGCCCGGTCGGCACCAGTTGCGTGAGCGGAAAGATGGCCGCTTCC
CGGCCCTGCTGCAGGGAGCTCAAAATGGAGGACGCGGCGCTCGGGAGAGCGGGCGGGTGAGTCACCCACA
CAAAGGAAAAGGGCCTTTCCGTCCTCAGCCGTCGCTTCATGTGACTCCACGGAGTACCGGGCGCCGTCCA
GGCACCTCGATTAGTTCTCGAGCTTTTGGAGTACGTCGTCTTTAGGTTGGGGGGAGGGGTTTTATGCGAT
GGAGTTTCCCCACACTGAGTGGGTGGAGACTGAAGTTAGGCCAGCTTGGCACTTGATGTAATTCTCCTTG
GAATTTGCCCTTTTTGAGTTTGGATCTTGGTTCATTCTCAAGCCTCAGACAGTGGTTCAAAGTTTTTTTC
TTCCATTTCAGGTGTCGTGAGAAGGGCGAATTCGACCCAAGTTTGTACAAAAAAGCAGGCTCGCCACCAT
GGTGAGCAAGGGCGAGGAGCTGTTCACCGGGGTGGTGCCCATCCTGGTCGAGCTGGACGGCGACGTAAAC
GGCCACAAGTTCAGCGTGAGGGGCGAGGGCGAGGGCGATGCCACCAACGGCAAGCTGACCCTGAAGTTCA
TCTGCACCACCGGCAAGCTGCCCGTGCCCTGGCCCACCCTCGTGACCACCCTGAGCCACGGCGTGCAGTG
CTTCGCCCGCTACCCCGACCACATGAAGCAGCACGACTTCTTCAAGTCCGCCATGCCCGAAGGCTACGTC
CAGGAGCGCACCATCTTCTTCAAGGACGACGGCACCTACAAGACCCGCGCCGAGGTGAAGTTCGAGGGCG
ACACCCTAGTGAACCGCATCGAGCTGAAGGGCGTCGACTTCAAGGAGGACGGCAACATCCTGGGGCACAA
GCTGGAGTACAACTTCAACAGCCACAACATCTATATCATGGCCGTCAAGCAGAAGAACGGCATCAAGGTG
AACTTCAAGATCCGCCACAACGTGGAGGACGGCAGCGTGCAGCTCGCCGACCACTACCAGCAGAACACCC
CCATCGGCGACGGCCCCGTGCTGCTGCCCGACAGCCACTACCTGAGCACCCAGTCCGTGCTGAGCAAAGA
CCCCAACGAGAAGCGCGATCACATGGTCCTGCTGGAGTTCCGCACCGCCGCCGGGATCACTCTCGGCATG
GACGAGCTGTACAAGTAATACCACCCAGCTTTCTTGTACAAAGTGGTACGCGTGAATTCACTCCTCAGGT
GCAGGCTGCCTATCAGAAGGTGGTGGCTGGTGTGGCCAATGCCCTGGCTCACAAATACCACTGAGATCTT
TTTCCCTCTGCCAAAAATTATGGGGACATCATGAAGCCCCTTGAGCATCTGACTTCTGGCTAATAAAGGA
AATTTATTTTCATTGCAATAGTGTGTTGGAATTTTTTGTGTCTCTCACTCGGAAGGACATATGGGAGGGC
AAATCATTTAAAACATCAGAATGAGTATTTGGTTTAGAGTTTGGCAACATATGCCCATATGCTGGCTGCC
ATGAACAAAGGTTGGCTATAAAGAGGTCATCAGTATATGAAACAGCCCCCTGCTGTCCATTCCTTATTCC
ATAGAAAAGCCTTGACTTGAGGTTAGATTTTTTTTATATTTTGTTTTGTGTTATTTTTTTCTTTAACATC
CCTAAAATTTTCCTTACATGTTTTACTAGCCAGATTTTTCCTCCTCTCCTGACTACTCCCAGTCATAGCT
GTCCCTCTTCTCTTATGGAGATCCCTCGACCTGCAGCCCAAGCTTGGCGTAATCATGGTCATAGCTGTTT
CCTGTGTGAAATTGTTATCCGCTCACAATTCCACACAACATACGAGCCGGAAGCATAAAGTGTAAAGCCT
GGGGTGCCTAATGAGTGAGCTAACTCACATTAATTGCGTTGCGCTCACTGCCCGCTTTCCAGTCGGGAAA
CCTGTCGTGCCAGCGGATCGACAGTACTAAGCTTGGTCTAATACCCAATCTCTCGTCTTATCCAGATGTT
TTATACGCCTCTGGCCCGTGTCTCAAAATCTCTGATGTTACATTGCACAAGATAAAATAATATCATCATG
AACAATAAAACTGTCTGCTTACATAAACAGTAATACAAGGGGTGTTATGAGCCATATTCAACGGGAAACG
TCGAGGCCGCGATTAAATTCCAACATGGATGCTGATTTATATGGGTATAAATGGGCTCGCGATAATGTCG
GGCAATCAGGTGCGACAATCTATCGCTTGTATGGGAAGCCCGATGCGCCAGAGTTGTTTCTGAAACATGG
CAAAGGTAGCGTTGCCAATGATGTTACAGATGAGATGGTCAGACTAAACTGGCTGACGGAATTTATGCCT
CTTCCGACCATCAAGCATTTTATCCGTACTCCTGATGATGCATGGTTACTCACCACTGCGATCCCCGGAA
AAACAGCATTCCAGGTATTAGAAGAATATCCTGATTCAGGTGAAAATATTGTTGATGCGCTGGCAGTGTT
CCTGCGCCGGTTGCATTCGATTCCTGTTTGTAATTGTCCTTTTAACAGCGATCGCGTATTTCGTCTCGCT
CAGGCGCAATCACGAATGAATAACGGTTTGGTTGATGCGAGTGATTTTGATGACGAGCGTAATGGCTGGC
CTGTTGAACAAGTCTGGAAAGAAATGCATAAACTTTTGCCATTCTCACCGGATTCAGTCGTCACTCATGG
TGATTTCTCACTTGATAACCTTATTTTTGACGAGGGGAAATTAATAGGTTGTATTGATGTTGGACGAGTC
GGAATCGCAGACCGATACCAGGATCTTGCCATCCTATGGAACTGCCTCGGTGAGTTTTCTCCTTCATTAC
AGAAACGGCTTTTTCAAAAATATGGTATTGATAATCCTGATATGAATAAATTGCAGTTTCATTTGATGCT
CGATGAGTTTTTCTAATCAGAATTGGTTAATTGGTTGTAACACTGGCAGAGCATTACGCTGACTTGACGG
GACGGCGCAAGCTCATGACCAAAATCCCTTAACGTGAGTTACGCGTCGTTCCACTGAGCGTCAGAGGTAT
CACTAGTATTACAGAGGTAAGTTATAACAGTCGCCTAACCC
