>Addgene plasmid #103700 | LSB-hsa-miR-648 | depositor partial sequence | sequence record 196449 | hsa-miR-648 target
ACCAGTGCCCTGCACACTT
